Addgene plasmid #167557: pRMCD70
Purpose: (Empty Backbone) Plasmid pWSK29 encoding E. coli LacZ' for making reporter fusion proteins for topology mapping
Depositing lab: Renato Morona. Depositing organization: Adelaide University. Publication: Overexpression and topology of the Shigella flexneri O-antigen polymerase (Rfc/Wzy). Daniels C, Vindurampulle C, Morona R. Mol Microbiol. 1998 Jun;28(6):1211-22. doi: 10.1046/j.1365-2958.1998.00884.x. PubMed 9680210.
Backbone
  Vector backbone: pWSK29
  Backbone size (bp): 5400
  Vector type: Bacterial Expression
  Tag / fusion protein: LacZ' (C terminal on insert)
Growth in bacteria
  Bacterial resistance: Ampicillin, 100 μg/mL
  Growth temperature: 37°C
  Growth strain: DH5alpha
  Copy number: Low Copy
Terms and licenses: Academic/Nonprofit Terms; Industry Terms: Not Available to Industry
How to cite: pRMCD70 was a gift from Renato Morona (Addgene plasmid # 167557 ; http://n2t.net/addgene:167557 ; RRID:Addgene_167557)
