[The description below was written by a language model from this plasmid's Addgene catalogue record and pLannotate feature annotations shown in this document.]
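Description:
pRMCD70 is a low-copy bacterial expression plasmid built on the pWSK29 backbone and offered as an empty vector for making LacZ' reporter fusions to map membrane protein topology. It replicates in E. coli from the pSC101 origin, which depends on the plasmid-encoded Rep101 (RepA) protein and accounts for the low copy number. Selection is by ampicillin through the bla gene and its own promoter. An f1 origin is also present, which in principle allows single-stranded DNA production with helper phage. The catalogue gives about 5.4 kb for the backbone, while the sequenced record is 8,531 nt, the difference being consistent with the added lacZ cassette.

The functional region follows the pBluescript-style layout inherited from pWSK29. A CAP binding site, lac promoter and lac operator are followed by a T3 promoter and a fragment of the multiple cloning site, then a long lacZ coding sequence that runs across the numbering origin of the circular record. A second multiple cloning site fragment, an oppositely oriented T7 promoter and a residual lacZα fragment lie downstream. A gene segment cloned into the upstream polylinker in frame would therefore carry the β-galactosidase moiety at its C terminus. Because β-galactosidase is active only when it stays in the cytoplasm, the activity of fusions made at different positions reports which side of the membrane each junction occupies. The associated study applied this approach to the Shigella flexneri O-antigen polymerase Rfc/Wzy. Short annotated fragments of TcR, lacI, an RSF origin and a Tn903 transposition protein appear to be non-functional cloning remnants. The record does not state exactly where the LacZ' truncation begins.
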