Features (pLannotate 1.2.2; 19 found; start..end, strand, type, name):
   1432..1455    +  misc_feature   MCS (fragment): pBluescript multiple cloning site
   1464..1482    -  promoter       T7 promoter: promoter for bacteriophage T7 RNA polymerase
   1490..1645    +  CDS            lacZα (fragment): LacZα fragment of β-galactosidase; lacZ fragment
   1650..2078    +  rep_origin     f1 ori (sequence partly withheld): f1 bacteriophage origin of replication; arrow indicates direction of (+) strand synthesis
   2131..2235    +  promoter       AmpR promoter: bla
   2236..3096    +  CDS            AmpR: β-lactamase; bla; confers resistance to ampicillin, carbenicillin, and related antibiotics
   3234..3362    +  CDS            TRA2_ECOLX (fragment): Protein predicted: Swiss-Prot protein existence level 4. Required for transposition of transposon Tn903. From Escherichia coli.
   4117..5067    -  CDS            Rep101: RepA protein needed for replication with the pSC101 origin; rep101
   5115..5337    -  rep_origin     pSC101 ori: low-copy replication origin that requires the Rep101 protein
   5702..6323    -  CDS            TcR (fragment): tetracycline efflux protein; tet; confers resistance to tetracycline
   6326..6342    -  CDS            lacZα (fragment): LacZα fragment of β-galactosidase; lacZ fragment
   6381..6509    +  rep_origin     RSF ori (fragment): Plasmids containing the RSF 1030 origin of replication can be propagated in E. coli cells that contain additional plasmids with compatible origins.
   6511..6603    +  CDS            lacI (fragment): lac repressor; lacI; The lac repressor binds to the lac operator to inhibit transcription in E. coli. This inhibition can be relieved by adding lactose or isopropyl-β-D-thiogalactopyranoside (IPTG).
   6616..6637    +  protein_bind   CAP binding site: CAP binding activates transcription in the presence of cAMP. E. coli catabolite activator protein
   6652..6682    +  promoter       lac promoter: promoter for the E. coli lac operon
   6690..6706    +  protein_bind   lac operator: The lac repressor binds to the lac operator to inhibit transcription in E. coli. This inhibition can be relieved by adding lactose or isopropyl-β-D-thiogalactopyranoside (IPTG). lac repressor encoded by lacI
   6751..6769    +  promoter       T3 promoter: promoter for bacteriophage T3 RNA polymerase
   6782..6841    +  misc_feature   MCS (fragment): pBluescript multiple cloning site
   6853..1369    +  CDS            lacZ (across the origin): β-galactosidase; lacZ
>Addgene plasmid #167557 | pRMCD70 | addgene full sequence | sequence record 332371 | Addgene NGS Result
GGACTGGGTGGATCAGTCGCTGATTAAATATGATGAAAACGGCAACCCGTGGTCGGCTTACGGCGGTGAT
TTTGGCGATACGCCGAACGATCGCCAGTTCTGTATGAACGGTCTGGTCTTTGCCGACCGCACGCCGCATC
CAGCGCTGACGGAAGCAAAACACCAGCAGCAGTTTTTCCAGTTCCGTTTATCCGGGCAAACCATCGAAGT
GACCAGCGAATACCTGTTCCGTCATAGCGATAACGAGCTCCTGCACTGGATGGTGGCGCTGGATGGTAAG
CCGCTGGCAAGCGGTGAAGTGCCTCTGGATGTCGCTCCACAAGGTAAACAGTTGATTGAACTGCCTGAAC
TACCGCAGCCGGAGAGCGCCGGGCAACTCTGGCTCACAGTACGCGTAGTGCAACCGAACGCGACCGCATG
GTCAGAAGCCGGGCACATCAGCGCCTGGCAGCAGTGGCGTCTGGCGGAAAACCTCAGTGTGACGCTCCCC
GCCGCGTCCCACGCCATCCCGCATCTGACCACCAGCGAAATGGATTTTTGCATCGAGCTGGGTAATAAGC
GTTGGCAATTTAACCGCCAGTCAGGCTTTCTTTCACAGATGTGGATTGGCGATAAAAAACAACTGCTGAC
GCCGCTGCGCGATCAGTTCACCCGTGCACCGCTGGATAACGACATTGGCGTAAGTGAAGCGACCCGCATT
GACCCTAACGCCTGGGTCGAACGCTGGAAGGCGGCGGGCCATTACCAGGCCGAAGCAGCGTTGTTGCAGT
GCACGGCAGATACACTTGCTGATGCGGTGCTGATTACGACCGCTCACGCGTGGCAGCATCAGGGGAAAAC
CTTATTTATCAGCCGGAAAACCTACCGGATTGATGGTAGTGGTCAAATGGCGATTACCGTTGATGTTGAA
GTGGCGAGCGATACACCGCATCCGGCGCGGATTGGCCTGAACTGCCAGCTGGCGCAGGTAGCAGAGCGGG
TAAACTGGCTCGGATTAGGGCCGCAAGAAAACTATCCCGACCGCCTTACTGCCGCCTGTTTTGACCGCTG
GGATCTGCCATTGTCAGACATGTATACCCCGTACGTCTTCCCGAGCGAAAACGGTCTGCGCTGCGGGACG
CGCGAATTGAATTATGGCCCACACCAGTGGCGCGGCGACTTCCAGTTCAACATCAGCCGCTACAGTCAAC
AGCAACTGATGGAAACCAGCCATCGCCATCTGCTGCACGCGGAAGAAGGCACATGGCTGAATATCGACGG
TTTCCATATGGGGATTGGTGGCGACGACTCCTGGAGCCCGTCAGTATCGGCGGAATTACAGCTGAGCGCC
GGTCGCTACCATTACCAGTTGGTCTGGTGTCAAAAATAATAATAACCGGGCAGGCCATGTCTGCCCGTAT
TTCGCGTAAGGAAATCCATTATGTACTATTTGACCTCGAGGGGGGGCCCGGTACCCAATTCGCCCTATAG
TGAGTCGTATTACGCGCGCTCACTGGCCGTCGTTTTACAACGTCGTGACTGGGAAAACCCTGGCGTTACC
CAACTTAATCGCCTTGCAGCACATCCCCCTTTCGCCAGCTGGCGTAATAGCGAAGAGGCCCGCACCGATC
GCCCTTCCCAACAGTTGCGCAGCCTGAATGGCGAATGGG
[124 nt withheld, positions 1650-1773]
C
[91 nt withheld, positions 1775-1865]
A
[49 nt withheld, positions 1867-1915]
CCTTTGACGTTGGAGTCCACGTTCTTT
[37 nt withheld, positions 1943-1979]
ACCCTATCTCGGTCTATTCTTTTGATTTATAAGGGATTTTGCCGATTTCGGCCTATTGGTTAAAAAATGA
GCTGATTTAACAAAAATTTAACGCGAATTTTAACAAAATATTAACGCTTACAATTTAGGTGGCACTTTTC
GGGGAAATGTGCGCGGAACCCCTATTTGTTTATTTTTCTAAATACATTCAAATATGTATCCGCTCATGAG
ACAATAACCCTGATAAATGCTTCAATAATATTGAAAAAGGAAGAGTATGAGTATTCAACATTTCCGTGTC
GCCCTTATTCCCTTTTTTGCGGCATTTTGCCTTCCTGTTTTTGCTCACCCAGAAACGCTGGTGAAAGTAA
AAGATGCTGAAGATCAGTTGGGTGCACGAGTGGGTTACATCGAACTGGATCTCAACAGCGGTAAGATCCT
TGAGAGTTTTCGCCCCGAAGAACGTTTTCCAATGATGAGCACTTTTAAAGTTCTGCTATGTGGCGCGGTA
TTATCCCGTATTGACGCCGGGCAAGAGCAACTCGGTCGCCGCATACACTATTCTCAGAATGACTTGGTTG
AGTACTCACCAGTCACAGAAAAGCATCTTACGGATGGCATGACAGTAAGAGAATTATGCAGTGCTGCCAT
AACCATGAGTGATAACACTGCGGCCAACTTACTTCTGACAACGATCGGAGGACCGAAGGAGCTAACCGCT
TTTTTGCACAACATGGGGGATCATGTAACTCGCCTTGATCGCTGGGAACCGGAGCTGAATGAAGCCATAC
CAAACGACGAGCGTGACACCACGATGCCTGTAGCAATGGCAACAACGTTGCGCAAACTATTAACTGGCGA
ACTACTTACTCTAGCTTCCCGGCAACAATTAATAGACTGGATGGAGGCGGATAAAGTTGCAGGACCACTT
CTGCGCTCGGCCCTTCCGGCTGGCTGGTTTATTGCTGATAAATCTGGAGCCGGTGAGCGTGGGTCTCGCG
GTATCATTGCAGCACTGGGGCCAGATGGTAAGCCCTCCCGTATCGTAGTTATCTACACGACGGGGAGTCA
GGCAACTATGGATGAACGAAATAGACAGATCGCTGAGATAGGTGCCTCACTGATTAAGCATTGGTAACTG
TCAGACCAAGTTTACTCATATATACTTTAGATTGATTTAAAACTTCATTTTTAATTTAAAAGGATCTAGG
TGAAGATCCTTTTTGATAATCTCATGACCAAAATCCCTTAACGTGAGTTTTCGTTCCACTGAGCGTCAGA
TCTCTGTTCGGGGGTTCACTGACGCTGCGTGACTACGATGGTCAGGTTGCGGAGGCTATGGCCCTGGTAC
GAGCGCTGAACAAAATGACGAAAGCAGGTATGCCTGAAAGCGTGCGTATTGCCTGAAAACACAACCCGCT
ACGGGGGAGACTTACCCGAAATCTGATTTATTCAACAAAGCCACTTTCAGTATGGATTTGGGTGTTACGG
GGGGGGGTTGGTGCTTAAAATCGCGCTGAGGATTTCTGATGGTGTTAAGCGGGCGGTTTTGAGATGTAAA
CTCGCCCGTTTAACATAATGGATCTTGCGCGCACCGCCCGAACACCACTCGCCACAAAAAACCGCCGGAA
CGTCCAAAAGTACGGGTTTTGCTGCCCGCAAACGGGCTGTTCTGGTGTTGCTAGTTTGTTATCAGAATCG
CAGATCCGGCTTCAGCCGGTTTGCCGGCTGAAAGCGCTATTTCTTCCAGAATTGCCATGATTTTTTCCCC
ACGGGAGGCGTCACTGGCTCCCGTGTTGTCGGCAGCTTTGATTCGATAAGCAGCATCGCCTGTTTCAGGC
TGTCTATGTGTGACTGTTGAGCTGTAACAAGTTGTCTCAGGTGTTCAATTTCATGTTCTAGTTGCTTTGT
TTTACTGGTTTCACCTGTTCTATTAGGTGTTACATGCTGTTCATCTGTTACATTGTCGATCTGTTCATGG
TGAACAGCTTTGAATGCACCAAAAACTCGTAAAAGCTCTGATGTATCTATCTTTTTTACACCGTTTTCAT
CTGTGCATATGGACAGTTTTCCCTTTGATATGTAACGGTGAACAGTTGTTCTACTTTTGTTTGTTAGTCT
TGATGCTTCACTGATAGATACAAGAGCCATAAGAACCTCAGATCCTTCCGTATTTAGCCAGTATGTTCTC
TAGTGTGGTTCGTTGTTTTTGCGTGAGCCATGAGAACGAACCATTGAGATCATACTTACTTTGCATGTCA
CTCAAAAATTTTGCCTCAAAACTGGTGAGCTGAATTTTTGCAGTTAAAGCATCGTGTAGTGTTTTTCTTA
GTCCGTTATGTAGGTAGGAATCTGATGTAATGGTTGTTGGTATTTTGTCACCATTCATTTTTATCTGGTT
GTTCTCAAGTTCGGTTACGAGATCCATTTGTCTATCTAGTTCAACTTGGAAAATCAACGTATCAGTCGGG
CGGCCTCGCTTATCAACCACCAATTTCATATTGCTGTAAGTGTTTAAATCTTTACTTATTGGTTTCAAAA
CCCATTGGTTAAGCCTTTTAAACTCATGGTAGTTATTTTCAAGCATTAACATGAACTTAAATTCATCAAG
GCTAATCTCTATATTTGCCTTGTGAGTTTTCTTTTGTGTTAGTTCTTTTAATAACCACTCATAAATCCTC
ATAGAGTATTTGTTTTCAAAAGACTTAACATGTTCCAGATTATATTTTATGAATTTTTTTAACTGGAAAA
GATAAGGCAATATCTCTTCACTAAAAACTAATTCTAATTTTTCGCTTGAGAACTTGGCATAGTTTGTCCA
CTGGAAAATCTCAAAGCCTTTAACCAAAGGATTCCTGATTTCCACAGTTCTCGTCATCAGCTCTCTGGTT
GCTTTAGCTAATACACCATAAGCATTTTCCCTACTGATGTTCATCATCTGAGCGTATTGGTTATAAGTGA
ACGATACCGTCCGTTCTTTCCTTGTAGGGTTTTCAATCGTGGGGTTGAGTAGTGCCACACAGCATAAAAT
TAGCTTGGTTTCATGCTCCGTTAAGTCATAGCGACTAATCGCTAGTTCATTTGCTTTGAAAACAACTAAT
TCAGACATACATCTCAATTGGTCTAGGTGATTTTAATCACTATACCAATTGAGATGGGCTAGTCAATGAT
AATTACTAGTCCTTTTCCTTTGAGTTGTGGGTATCTGTAAATTCTGCTAGACCTTTGCTGGAAAACTTGT
AAATTCTGCTAGACCCTCTGTAAATTCCGCTAGACCTTTGTGTGTTTTTTTTGTTTATATTCAAGTGGTT
ATAATTTATAGAATAAAGAAAGAATAAAAAAAGATAAAAAGAATAGATCCCAGCCCTGTGTATAACTCAC
TACTTTAGTCAGTTCCGCAGTATTACAAAAGGATGTCGCAAACGCTGTTTGCTCCTCTACAAAACAGACC
TTAAAACCCTAAAGGCTTAAGTAGCACCCTCGCAAGCTCGGGCAAATCGCTGAATATTCCTTTTGTCTCC
GACCATCAGGCACCTGAGTCGCTGTCTTTTTCGTGACATTCAGTTCGCTGCGCTCACGGCTCTGGCAGTG
AATGGGGGTAAATGGCACTACAGGCGCCTTTTATGGATTCATGCAAGGAAACTACCCATAATACAAGAAA
AGCCCGTCACGGGCTTCTCAGGGCGTTTTATGGCGGGTCTGCGGAGTGGTGAATCCGTTAGCGAGGTGCC
GCCGGCTTCCATTCAGGTCGAGGTGGCCCGGCTCCATGCACCGCGACGCAACGCGGGGAGGCAGACAAGG
TATAGGGCGGCGCCTACAATCCATGCCAACCCGTTCCATGTGCTCGCCGAGGCGGCATAAATCGCCGTGA
CGATCAGCGGTCCAATGATCGAAGTTAGGCTGGTAAGAGCCGCGAGCGATCCTTGAAGCTGTCCCTGATG
GTCGTCATCTACCTGCCTGGACAGCATGGCCTGCAACGCGGGCATCCCGATGCCGCCGGAAGCGAGAAGA
ATCATAATGGGGAAGGCCATCCAGCCTCGCGTCGCGAACGCCAGCAAGACGTAGCCCAGCGCGTCGGCCG
CCATGCCGGCGATAATGGCCTGCTTCTCGCCGAAACGTTTGGTGGCGGGACCAGTGACGAAGGCTTGAGC
GAGGGCGTGCAAGATTCCGAATACCGCAAGCGACAGGCCGATCATCGTCGCGCTCCAGCGAAAGCGGTCC
TCGCCGAAAATGACCCAGAGCGCTGCCGGCACCCTGTCCTACGAGTTGCATGATAAAGAAGACAGTCATA
AGTGCGGCGACGATAGTCATGCCCCGCGCCCACCGGAAGGAGCTGACTGGGTTGAAGGCTCTCAAGGGCA
TCGGCATTCGCCATTCAGGCTGCCTCCTACCAAGACGACTTCAAATCCGACCCGTAGAGATCTCACATGT
TCTTTCCTGCGTTATCCCCTGATTCTGTGGATAACCGTATTACCGCCTTTGAGTGAGCTGATACCGCTCG
CCGCAGCCGAACGACCGAGCGCAGCGAGTCAGTGAGCGAGGAAGCGGAAGAGCGCCCAATACGCAAACCG
CCTCTCCCCGCGCGTTGGCCGATTCATTAATGCAGCTGGCACGACAGGTTTCCCGACTGGAAAGCGGGCA
GTGAGCGCAACGCAATTAATGTGAGTTAGCTCACTCATTAGGCACCCCAGGCTTTACACTTTATGCTTCC
GGCTCGTATGTTGTGTGGAATTGTGAGCGGATAACAATTTCACACAGGAAACAGCTATGACCATGATTAC
GCCAAGCGCGCAATTAACCCTCACTAAAGGGAACAAAAGCTGGAGCTCCACCGCGGTGGCGGCCGCTCTA
GAACTAGTGGATCCCCCGGGCTGCAGGAATTCCCGGGGATCCCGTCGTTTTACAACGTCGTGACTGGGAA
AACCCTGGCGTTACCCAACTTAATCGCCTTGCAGCACATCCCCCTTTCGCCAGCTGGCGTAATAGCGAAG
AGGCCCGCACCGATCGCCCTTCCCAACAGTTGCGCAGCCTGAATGGCGAATGGCGCTTTGCCTGGTTTCC
GGCACCAGAAGCGGTGCCGGAAAGCTGGCTGGAGTGCGATCTTCCTGAGGCCGATACTGTCGTCGTCCCC
TCAAACTGGCAGATGCACGGTTACGATGCGCCCATCTACACCAACGTGACCTATCCCATTACGGTCAATC
CGCCGTTTGTTCCCACGGAGAATCCGACGGGTTGTTACTCGCTCACATTTAATGTTGATGAAAGCTGGCT
ACAGGAAGGCCAGACGCGAATTATTTTTGATGGCGTTAACTCGGCGTTTCATCTGTGGTGCAACGGGCGC
TGGGTCGGTTACGGCCAGGACAGTCGTTTGCCGTCTGAATTTGACCTGAGCGCATTTTTACGCGCCGGAG
AAAACCGCCTCGCGGTGATGGTGCTGCGCTGGAGTGACGGCAGTTATCTGGAAGATCAGGATATGTGGCG
GATGAGCGGCATTTTCCGTGACGTCTCGTTGCTGCATAAACCGACTACACAAATCAGCGATTTCCATGTT
GCCACTCGCTTTAATGATGATTTCAGCCGCGCTGTACTGGAGGCTGAAGTTCAGATGTGCGGCGAGTTGC
GTGACTACCTACGGGTAACAGTTTCTTTATGGCAGGGTGAAACGCAGGTCGCCAGCGGCACCGCGCCTTT
CGGCGGTGAAATTATCGATGAGCGTGGTGGTTATGCCGATCGCGTCACACTACGTCTGAACGTCGAAAAC
CCGAAACTGTGGAGCGCCGAAATCCCGAATCTCTATCGTGCGGTGGTTGAACTGCACACCGCCGACGGCA
CGCTGATTGAAGCAGAAGCCTGCGATGTCGGTTTCCGCGAGGTGCGGATTGAAAATGGTCTGCTGCTGCT
GAACGGCAAGCCGTTGCTGATTCGAGGCGTTAACCGTCACGAGCATCATCCTCTGCATGGTCAGGTCATG
GATGAGCAGACGATGGTGCAGGATATCCTGCTGATGAAGCAGAACAACTTTAACGCCGTGCGCTGTTCGC
ATTATCCGAACCATCCGCTGTGGTACACGCTGTGCGACCGCTACGGCCTGTATGTGGTGGATGAAGCCAA
TATTGAAACCCACGGCATGGTGCCAATGAATCGTCTGACCGATGATCCGCGCTGGCTACCGGCGATGAGC
GAACGCGTAACGCGAATGGTGCAGCGCGATCGTAATCACCCGAGTGTGATCATCTGGTCGCTGGGGAATG
AATCAGGCCACGGCGCTAATCACGACGCGCTGTATCGCTGGATCAAATCTGTCGATCCTTCCCGCCCGGT
GCAGTATGAAGGCGGCGGAGCCGACACCACGGCCACCGATATTATTTGCCCGATGTACGCGCGCGTGGAT
GAAGACCAGCCCTTCCCGGCTGTGCCGAAATGGTCCATCAAAAAATGGCTTTCGCTACCTGGAGAGACGC
GCCCGCTGATCCTTTGCGAATACGCCCACGCGATGGGTAACAGTCTTGGCGGTTTCGCTAAATACTGGCA
GGCGTTTCGTCAGTATCCCCGTTTACAGGGCGGCTTCGTCTG
